Addgene plasmid #71396: pLVX-EF1alpha-2xGFP:NES-IRES-2xRFP:NLS
Purpose: 2Gi2R assay
Depositing lab: Fred Gage. Depositing organization: Salk Institute for Biological Studies. Publication: Directly Reprogrammed Human Neurons Retain Aging-Associated Transcriptomic Signatures and Reveal Age-Related Nucleocytoplasmic Defects. Mertens J, Paquola AC, Ku M, Hatch E, Bohnke L, Ladjevardi S, McGrath S, Campbell B, Lee H, Herdy JR, Goncalves JT, Toda T, Kim Y, Winkler J, Yao J, Hetzer MW, Gage FH. Cell Stem Cell. 2015 Oct 6. pii: S1934-5909(15)00408-7. doi: 10.1016/j.stem.2015.09.001. PubMed 26456686.
Backbone
  Vector backbone: pLVX-EF1alpha
  Total vector size (bp): 10447
  Vector type: Mammalian Expression, Lentiviral
Growth in bacteria
  Bacterial resistance: Ampicillin, 100 μg/mL
  Growth temperature: 37°C
  Growth strain: NEB Stable
  Copy number: High Copy
Gene/Insert 1
  Gene/Insert name: 2xGFP:NES
  Species: Synthetic
  Promoter: EF1alpha
  Cloning method: Restriction Enzyme; 5′ cloning site NotI (not destroyed); 3′ cloning site unknown (unknown if destroyed)
  Sequencing primers: 5′ EF1a-F
Gene/Insert 2
  Gene/Insert name: 2xRFP:NLS (alt name: mCherry)
  Species: Synthetic
  Promoter: IRES
  Tag / fusion protein: IRES (N terminal on insert)
  Cloning method: Unknown
  Sequencing primers: 5′ IRES-F
Terms and licenses: Academic/Nonprofit Terms; Industry Terms: Not Available to Industry
How to cite: pLVX-EF1alpha-2xGFP:NES-IRES-2xRFP:NLS was a gift from Fred Gage (Addgene plasmid # 71396 ; http://n2t.net/addgene:71396 ; RRID:Addgene_71396)
