[The description below was written by a language model from this plasmid's Addgene catalogue record, the feature table of its GenBank file and pLannotate feature annotations shown in this document.]
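Description:
pLVX-EF1alpha-2xGFP:NES-IRES-2xRFP:NLS is an HIV-1-based lentiviral transfer plasmid for mammalian expression, built on the pLVX-EF1alpha backbone and listed at about 10.4 kb. In bacteria it is maintained through a high-copy ColE1/pUC-type origin and selected with ampicillin via the β-lactamase gene. The viral portion carries 5′ and 3′ LTRs, the primer binding site, the Ψ packaging signal with an adjoining gag fragment, the Rev response element and the cPPT/CTS. Together these allow the RNA genome to be packaged, exported from the nucleus, reverse transcribed and integrated when packaging functions are supplied in trans. No WPRE or mammalian drug-selection marker is annotated.

The payload is a single bicistronic transcript driven by the constitutive human EF-1α promoter. The first cistron is a tandem green fluorescent protein, annotated by the depositor as EGFP:NES:EGFP, with a nuclear export signal placed between the two copies. An EMCV IRES then drives cap-independent translation of the second cistron, a tandem red fluorescent protein carrying a nuclear localization signal. The catalogue gives mCherry as an alternative name for this insert, while automated annotation of the sequenced plasmid detects an mCherry unit followed by a TagRFP-like unit. Short attB1-like linker sequences sit between the paired fluorophores in both cistrons.

Doubling each fluorophore yields larger reporters, which would be expected to limit passive diffusion through nuclear pores, so green signal should be cytoplasmic and red signal nuclear. The stated purpose is the "2Gi2R" assay, and the associated publication concerns age-related nucleocytoplasmic defects in directly reprogrammed human neurons. This is consistent with using the distribution of the two colours to read out nucleocytoplasmic compartmentalization. The depositor map and the sequencing-derived record differ slightly in length, at 10,447 versus 10,405 nt.
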