LOCUS       Exported 10447 bp ds-DNA circular SYN 14-DEC-2015
DEFINITION  synthetic circular DNA
ACCESSION   .
VERSION     .
KEYWORDS    Untitled 6
SOURCE      synthetic DNA construct
  ORGANISM  synthetic DNA construct
REFERENCE   1 (bases 1 to 10447)
  AUTHORS   .
  TITLE     Direct Submission
  JOURNAL   Exported Monday, Dec 14, 2015 from SnapGene 2.8.3
            http://www.snapgene.com
FEATURES             Location/Qualifiers
     source          1..10447
                     /organism="synthetic DNA construct"
                     /mol_type="other DNA"
     misc_feature    1..635
                     /label=5'-LTR
                     /note="5'-LTR"
     misc_feature    636..653
                     /label=PBS
                     /note="PBS"
     misc_feature    685..822
                     /label=packaging signal
                     /note="packaging signal"
     misc_feature    2027..2151
                     /label=cPPT
                     /note="cPPT"
     misc_feature    2190..3471
                     /label=EF1a
                     /note="EF1a"
     misc_feature    3488..5014
                     /label=EGFP:NES:EGFP
                     /note="EGFP:NES:EGFP"
     misc_feature    5023..5598
                     /label=IRES
                     /note="IRES"
     misc_feature    5609..7093
                     /label=2xRFP:NLS
                     /note="2xRFP:NLS"
     misc_feature    7164..7800
                     /label=3'-LTR
                     /note="3'-LTR"
     primer_bind     complement(7923..7943)
                     /label=M13-rev
                     /note="M13-rev"
     misc_binding    complement(7949..7971)
                     /label=LacO
                     /note="LacO"
     CDS             complement(9088..9747)
                     /label=AmpR
                     /note="AmpR"
ORIGIN
        1 tggaagggct aattcactcc caaagaagac aagatatcct tgatctgtgg atctaccaca
       61 cacaaggcta cttccctgat tagcagaact acacaccagg gccaggggtc agatatccac
      121 tgacctttgg atggtgctac aagctagtac cagttgagcc agataaggta gaagaggcca
      181 ataaaggaga gaacaccagc ttgttacacc ctgtgagcct gcatgggatg gatgacccgg
      241 agagagaagt gttagagtgg aggtttgaca gccgcctagc atttcatcac gtggcccgag
      301 agctgcatcc ggagtacttc aagaactgct gatatcgagc ttgctacaag ggactttccg
      361 ctggggactt tccagggagg cgtggcctgg gcgggactgg ggagtggcga gccctcagat
      421 cctgcatata agcagctgct ttttgcctgt actgggtctc tctggttaga ccagatctga
      481 gcctgggagc tctctggcta actagggaac ccactgctta agcctcaata aagcttgcct
      541 tgagtgcttc aagtagtgtg tgcccgtctg ttgtgtgact ctggtaacta gagatccctc
      601 agaccctttt agtcagtgtg gaaaatctct agcagtggcg cccgaacagg gacttgaaag
      661 cgaaagggaa accagaggag ctctctcgac gcaggactcg gcttgctgaa gcgcgcacgg
      721 caagaggcga ggggcggcga ctggtgagta cgccaaaaat tttgactagc ggaggctaga
      781 aggagagaga tgggtgcgag agcgtcagta ttaagcgggg gagaattaga tcgcgatggg
      841 aaaaaattcg gttaaggcca gggggaaaga aaaaatataa attaaaacat atagtatggg
      901 caagcaggga gctagaacga ttcgcagtta atcctggcct gttagaaaca tcagaaggct
      961 gtagacaaat actgggacag ctacaaccat cccttcagac aggatcagaa gaacttagat
     1021 cattatataa tacagtagca accctctatt gtgtgcatca aaggatagag ataaaagaca
     1081 ccaaggaagc tttagacaag atagaggaag agcaaaacaa aagtaagacc accgcacagc
     1141 aagcggccgg ccgctgatct tcagacctgg aggaggagat atgagggaca attggagaag
     1201 tgaattatat aaatataaag tagtaaaaat tgaaccatta ggagtagcac ccaccaaggc
     1261 aaagagaaga gtggtgcaga gagaaaaaag agcagtggga ataggagctt tgttccttgg
     1321 gttcttggga gcagcaggaa gcactatggg cgcagcgtca atgacgctga cggtacaggc
     1381 cagacaatta ttgtctggta tagtgcagca gcagaacaat ttgctgaggg ctattgaggc
     1441 gcaacagcat ctgttgcaac tcacagtctg gggcatcaag cagctccagg caagaatcct
     1501 ggctgtggaa agatacctaa aggatcaaca gctcctgggg atttggggtt gctctggaaa
     1561 actcatttgc accactgctg tgccttggaa tgctagttgg agtaataaat ctctggaaca
     1621 gatttggaat cacacgacct ggatggagtg ggacagagaa attaacaatt acacaagctt
     1681 aatacactcc ttaattgaag aatcgcaaaa ccagcaagaa aagaatgaac aagaattatt
     1741 ggaattagat aaatgggcaa gtttgtggaa ttggtttaac ataacaaatt ggctgtggta
     1801 tataaaatta ttcataatga tagtaggagg cttggtaggt ttaagaatag tttttgctgt
     1861 actttctata gtgaatagag ttaggcaggg atattcacca ttatcgtttc agacccacct
     1921 cccaaccccg aggggacccg acaggcccga aggaatagaa gaagaaggtg gagagagaga
     1981 cagagacaga tccattcgat tagtgaacgg atctcgacgg tatcgccttt aaaagaaaag
     2041 gggggattgg ggggtacagt gcaggggaaa gaatagtaga cataatagca acagacatac
     2101 aaactaaaga actacaaaaa caaattacaa aaattcaaaa ttttcgggtt tattacaggg
     2161 acagcagaga tccagtttat cgatgcgccc gacgataagc tttgcaaaga tggataaagt
     2221 tttaaacaga gaggaatctt tgcagctaat ggaccttcta ggtcttgaaa ggagtgggaa
     2281 ttggctccgg tgcccgtcag tgggcagagc gcacatcgcc cacagtcccc gagaagttgg
     2341 ggggaggggt cggcaattga accggtgcct agagaaggtg gcgcggggta aactgggaaa
     2401 gtgatgtcgt gtactggctc cgcctttttc ccgagggtgg gggagaaccg tatataagtg
     2461 cagtagtcgc cgtgaacgtt ctttttcgca acgggtttgc cgccagaaca caggtaagtg
     2521 ccgtgtgtgg ttcccgcggg cctggcctct ttacgggtta tggcccttgc gtgccttgaa
     2581 ttacttccac tggctgcagt acgtgattct tgatcccgag cttcgggttg gaagtgggtg
     2641 ggagagttcg aggccttgcg cttaaggagc cccttcgcct cgtgcttgag ttgaggcctg
     2701 gcctgggcgc tggggccgcc gcgtgcgaat ctggtggcac cttcgcgcct gtctcgctgc
     2761 tttcgataag tctctagcca tttaaaattt ttgatgacct gctgcgacgc tttttttctg
     2821 gcaagatagt cttgtaaatg cgggccaaga tctgcacact ggtatttcgg tttttggggc
     2881 cgcgggcggc gacggggccc gtgcgtccca gcgcacatgt tcggcgaggc ggggcctgcg
     2941 agcgcggcca ccgagaatcg gacgggggta gtctcaagct ggccggcctg ctctggtgcc
     3001 tggcctcgcg ccgccgtgta tcgccccgcc ctgggcggca aggctggccc ggtcggcacc
     3061 agttgcgtga gcggaaagat ggccgcttcc cggccctgct gcagggagct caaaatggag
     3121 gacgcggcgc tcgggagagc gggcgggtga gtcacccaca caaaggaaaa gggcctttcc
     3181 gtcctcagcc gtcgcttcat gtgactccac ggagtaccgg gcgccgtcca ggcacctcga
     3241 ttagttctcg agcttttgga gtacgtcgtc tttaggttgg ggggaggggt tttatgcgat
     3301 ggagtttccc cacactgagt gggtggagac tgaagttagg ccagcttggc acttgatgta
     3361 attctccttg gaatttgccc tttttgagtt tggatcttgg ttcattctca agcctcagac
     3421 agtggttcaa agtttttttc ttccatttca ggtgtcgtga ggaatttcga cccggatccg
     3481 cggccgcatg gccagcaaag gagaagaact tttcactgga gttgtcccaa ttcttgttga
     3541 attagatggt gatgttaatg ggcacaaatt ttctgtcagt ggagagggtg aaggtgatgc
     3601 tacatacgga aagcttaccc ttaaatttat ttgcactact ggaaaactac ctgttccatg
     3661 gccaacactt gtcactactt tctcttatgg tgttcaatgc ttttcccgtt atccggatca
     3721 tatgaaacgg catgactttt tcaagagtgc catgcccgaa ggttatgtac aggaacgcac
     3781 tatatctttc aaagatgacg ggaactacaa gacgcgtgct gaagtcaagt ttgaaggtga
     3841 tacccttgtt aatcgtatcg agttaaaagg tattgatttt aaagaagatg gaaacattct
     3901 cggacacaaa ctcgagtaca actataactc acacaatgta tacatcacgg cagacaaaca
     3961 aaagaatgga atcaaagcta acttcaaaat tcgccacaac attgaagatg gatccgttca
     4021 actagcagac cattatcaac aaaatactcc aattggcgat ggccctgtcc ttttaccaga
     4081 caaccattac ctgtcgacac aatctgccct ttcgaaagat cccaacgaaa agcgtgacca
     4141 catggtcctt cttgagtttg taactgctgc tgggattaca catggcatgg atgagctcta
     4201 caaaagcggt tccggaccgg atcaaacaag tttgtacaaa aaagcaggct tactacagct
     4261 accgccgctg gaaagactga ctctgggagg cgggatggtg agcaagggcg aggagctgtt
     4321 caccggggtg gtgcccatcc tggtcgagct ggacggcgac gtaaacggcc acaagttcag
     4381 cgtgtccggc gagggcgagg gcgatgccac ctacggcaag ctgaccctga agttcatctg
     4441 caccaccggc aagctgcccg tgccctggcc caccctcgtg accaccctga cctacggcgt
     4501 gcagtgcttc agccgctacc ccgaccacat gaagcagcac gacttcttca agtccgccat
     4561 gcccgaaggc tacgtccagg agcgcaccat cttcttcaag gacgacggca actacaagac
     4621 ccgcgccgag gtgaagttcg agggcgacac cctggtgaac cgcatcgagc tgaagggcat
     4681 cgacttcaag gaggacggca acatcctggg gcacaagctg gagtacaact acaacagcca
     4741 caacgtctat atcatggccg acaagcagaa gaacggcatc aaggtgaact tcaagatccg
     4801 ccacaacatc gaggacggca gcgtgcagct cgccgaccac taccagcaga acacccccat
     4861 cggcgacggc cccgtgctgc tgcccgacaa ccactacctg agcacccagt ccgccctgag
     4921 caaagacccc aacgagaagc gcgatcacat ggtcctgctg gagttcgtga ccgccgccgg
     4981 gatcactctc ggcatggacg agctgtacaa gtaggaattc cgcccctctc cctccccccc
     5041 ccctaacgtt actggccgaa gccgcttgga ataaggccgg tgtgcgtttg tctatatgtt
     5101 attttccacc atattgccgt cttttggcaa tgtgagggcc cggaaacctg gccctgtctt
     5161 cttgacgagc attcctaggg gtctttcccc tctcgccaaa ggaatgcaag gtctgttgaa
     5221 tgtcgtgaag gaagcagttc ctctggaagc ttcttgaaga caaacaacgt ctgtagcgac
     5281 cctttgcagg cagcggaacc ccccacctgg cgacaggtgc ctctgcggcc aaaagccacg
     5341 tgtataagat acacctgcaa aggcggcaca accccagtgc cacgttgtga gttggatagt
     5401 tgtggaaaga gtcaaatggc tctcctcaag cgtattcaac aaggggctga aggatgccca
     5461 gaaggtaccc cattgtatgg gatctgatct ggggcctcgg tgcacatgct ttacatgtgt
     5521 ttagtcgagg ttaaaaaaac gtctaggccc cccgaaccac ggggacgtgg ttttcctttg
     5581 aaaaacacga tgataagctt gccgtacgat gccaaaaaag aaaagaaaag ttgtgagcaa
     5641 gggcgaggag gataacatgg ccatcatcaa ggagttcatg cgcttcaagg tgcacatgga
     5701 gggctccgtg aacggccacg agttcgagat cgagggcgag ggcgagggcc gcccctacga
     5761 gggcacccag accgccaagc tgaaggtgac caagggtggc cccctgccct tcgcctggga
     5821 catcctgtcc cctcagttca tgtacggctc caaggcctac gtgaagcacc ccgccgacat
     5881 ccccgactac ttgaagctgt ccttccccga gggcttcaag tgggagcgcg tgatgaactt
     5941 cgaggacggc ggcgtggtga ccgtgaccca ggactcctcc ctgcaggacg gcgagttcat
     6001 ctacaaggtg aagctgcgcg gcaccaactt cccctccgac ggccccgtaa tgcagaagaa
     6061 gaccatgggc tgggaggcct cctccgagcg gatgtacccc gaggacggcg ccctgaaggg
     6121 cgagatcaag cagaggctga agctgaagga cggcggccac tacgacgctg aggtcaagac
     6181 cacctacaag gccaagaagc ccgtgcagct gcccggcgcc tacaacgtca acatcaagtt
     6241 ggacatcacc tcccacaacg aggactacac catcgtggaa cagtacgaac gcgccgaggg
     6301 ccgccactcc accggcggca tggacgagct gtacaagtcc ggactcagat ctcgagctca
     6361 catcacaagt ttgtacaaaa aagcaggctt aatgagcgag ctgattaagg agaacatgca
     6421 catgaagctg tacatggagg gcaccgtgaa caaccaccac ttcaagtgca catccgaggg
     6481 cgaaggcaag ccctacgagg gcacccagac catgagaatc aaggtggtcg agggcggccc
     6541 tctccccttc gccttcgaca tcctggctac cagcttcatg tacggcagca gaaccttcat
     6601 caaccacacc cagggcatcc ccgacttctt taagcagtcc ttccctgagg gcttcacatg
     6661 ggagagagtc accacatacg aagacggggg cgtgctgacc gctacccagg acaccagcct
     6721 ccaggacggc tgcctcatct acaacgtcaa gatcagaggg gtgaacttcc catccaacgg
     6781 ccctgtgatg cagaagaaaa cactcggctg ggaggccaac accgagatgc tgtaccccgc
     6841 tgacggcggc ctggaaggca gaagcgacat ggccctgaag ctcgtgggcg ggggccacct
     6901 gatctgcaac ttcaagacca catacagatc caagaaaccc gctaagaacc tcaagatgcc
     6961 cggcgtctac tatgtggacc acagactgga aagaatcaag gaggccgaca aagagaccta
     7021 cgtcgagcag cacgaggtgg ctgtggccag atactgcgac ctccctagca aactggggca
     7081 caaacttaat tagggtacct ttaagaccaa tgacttacaa ggcagctgta gatcttagcc
     7141 actttttaaa agaaaagagg ggactggaag ggctaattca ctcccaacga agacaagata
     7201 tccttgatct gtggatctac cacacacaag gctacttccc tgattagcag aactacacac
     7261 cagggccagg ggtcagatat ccactgacct ttggatggtg ctacaagcta gtaccagttg
     7321 agccagataa ggtagaagag gccaataaag gagagaacac cagcttgtta caccctgtga
     7381 gcctgcatgg gatggatgac ccggagagag aagtgttaga gtggaggttt gacagccgcc
     7441 tagcatttca tcacgtggcc cgagagctgc atccggagta cttcaagaac tgctgatatc
     7501 gagcttgcta caagggactt tccgctgggg actttccagg gaggcgtggc ctgggcggga
     7561 ctggggagtg gcgagccctc agatcctgca tataagcagc tgctttttgc ctgtactggg
     7621 tctctctggt tagaccagat ctgagcctgg gagctctctg gctaactagg gaacccactg
     7681 cttaagcctc aataaagctt gccttgagtg cttcaagtag tgtgtgcccg tctgttgtgt
     7741 gactctggta actagagatc cctcagaccc ttttagtcag tgtggaaaat ctctagcagt
     7801 agtagttcat gtcatcttat tattcagtat ttataacttg caaagaaatg aatatcagag
     7861 agtgagaggc cttgacattg ctagcgtttt accgtcgacc tctagctaga gcttggcgta
     7921 atcatggtca tagctgtttc ctgtgtgaaa ttgttatccg ctcacaattc cacacaacat
     7981 acgagccgga agcataaagt gtaaagcctg gggtgcctaa tgagtgagct aactcacatt
     8041 aattgcgttg cgctcactgc ccgctttcca gtcgggaaac ctgtcgtgcc agctgcatta
     8101 atgaatcggc caacgcgcgg ggagaggcgg tttgcgtatt gggcgctctt ccgcttcctc
     8161 gctcactgac tcgctgcgct cggtcgttcg gctgcggcga gcggtatcag ctcactcaaa
     8221 ggcggtaata cggttatcca cagaatcagg ggataacgca ggaaagaaca tgtgagcaaa
     8281 aggccagcaa aaggccagga accgtaaaaa ggccgcgttg ctggcgtttt tccataggct
     8341 ccgcccccct gacgagcatc acaaaaatcg acgctcaagt cagaggtggc gaaacccgac
     8401 aggactataa agataccagg cgtttccccc tggaagctcc ctcgtgcgct ctcctgttcc
     8461 gaccctgccg cttaccggat acctgtccgc ctttctccct tcgggaagcg tggcgctttc
     8521 tcatagctca cgctgtaggt atctcagttc ggtgtaggtc gttcgctcca agctgggctg
     8581 tgtgcacgaa ccccccgttc agcccgaccg ctgcgcctta tccggtaact atcgtcttga
     8641 gtccaacccg gtaagacacg acttatcgcc actggcagca gccactggta acaggattag
     8701 cagagcgagg tatgtaggcg gtgctacaga gttcttgaag tggtggccta actacggcta
     8761 cactagaaga acagtatttg gtatctgcgc tctgctgaag ccagttacct tcggaaaaag
     8821 agttggtagc tcttgatccg gcaaacaaac caccgctggt agcggttttt ttgtttgcaa
     8881 gcagcagatt acgcgcagaa aaaaaggatc tcaagaagat cctttgatct tttctacggg
     8941 gtctgacgct cagtggaacg aaaactcacg ttaagggatt ttggtcatga gattatcaaa
     9001 aaggatcttc acctagatcc ttttaaatta aaaatgaagt tttaaatcaa tctaaagtat
     9061 atatgagtaa acttggtctg acagttacca atgcttaatc agtgaggcac ctatctcagc
     9121 gatctgtcta tttcgttcat ccatagttgc ctgactcccc gtcgtgtaga taactacgat
     9181 acgggagggc ttaccatctg gccccagtgc tgcaatgata ccgcgagacc cacgctcacc
     9241 ggctccagat ttatcagcaa taaaccagcc agccggaagg gccgagcgca gaagtggtcc
     9301 tgcaacttta tccgcctcca tccagtctat taattgttgc cgggaagcta gagtaagtag
     9361 ttcgccagtt aatagtttgc gcaacgttgt tgccattgct acaggcatcg tggtgtcacg
     9421 ctcgtcgttt ggtatggctt cattcagctc cggttcccaa cgatcaaggc gagttacatg
     9481 atcccccatg ttgtgcaaaa aagcggttag ctccttcggt cctccgatcg ttgtcagaag
     9541 taagttggcc gcagtgttat cactcatggt tatggcagca ctgcataatt ctcttactgt
     9601 catgccatcc gtaagatgct tttctgtgac tggtgagtac tcaaccaagt cattctgaga
     9661 atagtgtatg cggcgaccga gttgctcttg cccggcgtca atacgggata ataccgcgcc
     9721 acatagcaga actttaaaag tgctcatcat tggaaaacgt tcttcggggc gaaaactctc
     9781 aaggatctta ccgctgttga gatccagttc gatgtaaccc actcgtgcac ccaactgatc
     9841 ttcagcatct tttactttca ccagcgtttc tgggtgagca aaaacaggaa ggcaaaatgc
     9901 cgcaaaaaag ggaataaggg cgacacggaa atgttgaata ctcatactct tcctttttca
     9961 atattattga agcatttatc agggttattg tctcatgagc ggatacatat ttgaatgtat
    10021 ttagaaaaat aaacaaatag gggttccgcg cacatttccc cgaaaagtgc cacctgacgt
    10081 cgacggatcg ggagatcaac ttgtttattg cagcttataa tggttacaaa taaagcaata
    10141 gcatcacaaa tttcacaaat aaagcatttt tttcactgca ttctagttgt ggtttgtcca
    10201 aactcatcaa tgtatcttat catgtctgga tcaactggat aactcaagct aaccaaaatc
    10261 atcccaaact tcccacccca taccctatta ccactgccaa ttacctagtg gtttcattta
    10321 ctctaaacct gtgattcctc tgaattattt tcattttaaa gaaattgtat ttgttaaata
    10381 tgtactacaa acttagtagt ttttaaagaa attgtatttg ttaaatatgt actacaaact
    10441 tagtagt
//
