Features (pLannotate 1.2.2; 27 found; start..end, strand, type, name):
    377..634     +  LTR            5' LTR (truncated): truncated 5' long terminal repeat (LTR) from HIV-1
    681..806     +  misc_feature   HIV-1 Ψ: packaging signal of human immunodeficiency virus type 1
    790..1128    +  CDS            HIV-1 gag (fragment): gag protein from human immunodeficiency virus 1; gag
   1303..1536    +  misc_feature   RRE: The Rev response element (RRE) of HIV-1 allows for Rev-dependent mRNA export from the nucleus to the cytoplasm.
   1913..2013    +  CDS            Rev (fragment): human immunodeficiency virus 1 (HIV-1) Rev protein; rev; enhances nuclear export of unspliced and incompletely spliced viral mRNAs
   2028..2143    +  misc_feature   cPPT/CTS: central polypurine tract and central termination sequence of HIV-1 (lacking the first T)
   2210..2276    +  CDS            small t antigen (fragment): SV40 (simian virus 40) small t antigen
   2283..3461    +  promoter       EF-1α promoter: strong constitutive promoter for human elongation factor EF-1α
   3489..4205    +  CDS            Cycle 3 GFP: Cycle 3 GFP (Crameri et al., 1996) mammalian codon-optimized
   4227..4251    +  protein_bind   attB1: mutant version of attB; recombination site for the Gateway® BP reaction BP Clonase™
   4296..5012    +  CDS            EGFP: EGFP is a basic (constitutively fluorescent) green fluorescent protein published in 1996, derived from Aequorea victoria. It is reported to be a rapidly-maturing weak dimer with moderate acid sensitivity.
   5135..5597    +  misc_feature   IRES: internal ribosome entry site (IRES) of the encephalomyocarditis virus (EMCV)
   5634..6338    +  CDS            mCherry: mCherry is a basic (constitutively fluorescent) red fluorescent protein published in 2004, derived from Discosoma sp.. It is reported to be a very rapidly-maturing monomer with low acid sensitivity.
   6339..6361    +  misc_feature   MCS (fragment): multiple cloning site
   6366..6390    +  protein_bind   attB1: mutant version of attB; recombination site for the Gateway® BP reaction BP Clonase™
   6393..7085    +  CDS            TagRFP: TagRFP is a basic (constitutively fluorescent) red fluorescent protein published in 2007, derived from Entacmaea quadricolor. It has very low acid sensitivity.
   7096..7497    +  CDS            nef (fragment): NEF_HV1BR - Experimental evidence at protein level: Swiss-Prot protein existence level 1. Extracellular Nef protein targets CD4(+) T-lymphocytes for apoptosis by interacting with CXCR4 surface receptors (PubMed:14990729). From Human immunodeficiency virus type 1 group M subtype B (isolate BRU/LAI) (HIV-1).
   7545..7802    +  LTR            5' LTR (truncated): truncated 5' long terminal repeat (LTR) from HIV-1
   7954..7970    -  protein_bind   lac operator: The lac repressor binds to the lac operator to inhibit transcription in E. coli. This inhibition can be relieved by adding lactose or isopropyl-β-D-thiogalactopyranoside (IPTG). lac repressor encoded by lacI
   7978..8008    -  promoter       lac promoter: promoter for the E. coli lac operon
   8023..8044    -  protein_bind   CAP binding site: CAP binding activates transcription in the presence of cAMP. E. coli catabolite activator protein
   8057..8149    -  CDS            lacI (fragment): lac repressor; lacI; The lac repressor binds to the lac operator to inhibit transcription in E. coli. This inhibition can be relieved by adding lactose or isopropyl-β-D-thiogalactopyranoside (IPTG).
   8332..8920    -  rep_origin     ori: high-copy-number ColE1/pMB1/pBR322/pUC origin of replication
   9091..9951    -  CDS            AmpR: β-lactamase; bla; confers resistance to ampicillin, carbenicillin, and related antibiotics
   9952..10056   -  promoter       AmpR promoter: bla
  10104..10238   +  polyA_signal   SV40 poly(A) signal: SV40 polyadenylation signal
  10405..329     +  CDS            nef (fragment) (across the origin): NEF_HV1BR - Experimental evidence at protein level: Swiss-Prot protein existence level 1. Extracellular Nef protein targets CD4(+) T-lymphocytes for apoptosis by interacting with CXCR4 surface receptors (PubMed:14990729). From Human immunodeficiency virus type 1 group M subtype B (isolate BRU/LAI) (HIV-1).
>Addgene plasmid #71396 | pLVX-EF1alpha-2xGFP:NES-IRES-2xRFP:NLS | addgene full sequence | sequence record 366182 | Addgene NGS Result
TGGAAGGGCTAATTCACTCCCAAAGAAGACAAGATATCCTTGATCTGTGGATCTACCACACACAAGGCTA
CTTCCCTGATTAGCAGAACTACACACCAGGGCCAGGGGTCAGATATCCACTGACCTTTGGATGGTGCTAC
AAGCTAGTACCAGTTGAGCCAGATAAGGTAGAAGAGGCCAATAAAGGAGAGAACACCAGCTTGTTACACC
CTGTGAGCCTGCATGGGATGGATGACCCGGAGAGAGAAGTGTTAGAGTGGAGGTTTGACAGCCGCCTAGC
ATTTCATCACGTGGCCCGAGAGCTGCATCCGGAGTACTTCAAGAACTGCTGATATCGAGCTTGCTACAAG
GGACTTTCCGCTGGGGACTTTCCAGGGAGGCGTGGCCTGGGCGGGACTGGGGAGTGGCGAGCCCTCAGAT
CCTGCATATAAGCAGCTGCTTTTTGCCTGTACTGGGTCTCTCTGGTTAGACCAGATCTGAGCCTGGGAGC
TCTCTGGCTAACTAGGGAACCCACTGCTTAAGCCTCAATAAAGCTTGCCTTGAGTGCTTCAAGTAGTGTG
TGCCCGTCTGTTGTGTGACTCTGGTAACTAGAGATCCCTCAGACCCTTTTAGTCAGTGTGGAAAATCTCT
AGCAGTGGCGCCCGAACAGGGACTTGAAAGCGAAAGGGAAACCAGAGGAGCTCTCTCGACGCAGGACTCG
GCTTGCTGAAGCGCGCACGGCAAGAGGCGAGGGGCGGCGACTGGTGAGTACGCCAAAAATTTTGACTAGC
GGAGGCTAGAAGGAGAGAGATGGGTGCGAGAGCGTCAGTATTAAGCGGGGGAGAATTAGATCGCGATGGG
AAAAAATTCGGTTAAGGCCAGGGGGAAAGAAAAAATATAAATTAAAACATATAGTATGGGCAAGCAGGGA
GCTAGAACGATTCGCAGTTAATCCTGGCCTGTTAGAAACATCAGAAGGCTGTAGACAAATACTGGGACAG
CTACAACCATCCCTTCAGACAGGATCAGAAGAACTTAGATCATTATATAATACAGTAGCAACCCTCTATT
GTGTGCATCAAAGGATAGAGATAAAAGACACCAAGGAAGCTTTAGACAAGATAGAGGAAGAGCAAAACAA
AAGTAAGACCACCGCACAGCAAGCGGCCGGCCGCTGATCTTCAGACCTGGAGGAGGAGATATGAGGGACA
ATTGGAGAAGTGAATTATATAAATATAAAGTAGTAAAAATTGAACCATTAGGAGTAGCACCCACCAAGGC
AAAGAGAAGAGTGGTGCAGAGAGAAAAAAGAGCAGTGGGAATAGGAGCTTTGTTCCTTGGGTTCTTGGGA
GCAGCAGGAAGCACTATGGGCGCAGCGTCAATGACGCTGACGGTACAGGCCAGACAATTATTGTCTGGTA
TAGTGCAGCAGCAGAACAATTTGCTGAGGGCTATTGAGGCGCAACAGCATCTGTTGCAACTCACAGTCTG
GGGCATCAAGCAGCTCCAGGCAAGAATCCTGGCTGTGGAAAGATACCTAAAGGATCAACAGCTCCTGGGG
ATTTGGGGTTGCTCTGGAAAACTCATTTGCACCACTGCTGTGCCTTGGAATGCTAGTTGGAGTAATAAAT
CTCTGGAACAGATTTGGAATCACACGACCTGGATGGAGTGGGACAGAGAAATTAACAATTACACAAGCTT
AATACACTCCTTAATTGAAGAATCGCAAAACCAGCAAGAAAAGAATGAACAAGAATTATTGGAATTAGAT
AAATGGGCAAGTTTGTGGAATTGGTTTAACATAACAAATTGGCTGTGGTATATAAAATTATTCATAATGA
TAGTAGGAGGCTTGGTAGGTTTAAGAATAGTTTTTGCTGTACTTTCTATAGTGAATAGAGTTAGGCAGGG
ATATTCACCATTATCGTTTCAGACCCACCTCCCAACCCCGAGGGGACCCGACAGGCCCGAAGGAATAGAA
GAAGAAGGTGGAGAGAGAGACAGAGACAGATCCATTCGATTAGTGAACGGATCTCGACGGTATCGCCTTT
AAAAGAAAAGGGGGGATTGGGGGGTACAGTGCAGGGGAAAGAATAGTAGACATAATAGCAACAGACATAC
AAACTAAAGAATTACAAAAACAAATTACAAAAATTCAAAATTTTCGGGTTTATTACAGGGACAGCAGAGA
TCCAGTTTATCGATGCGCCCGACGATAAGCTTTGCAAAGATGGATAAAGTTTTAAACAGAGAGGAATCTT
TGCAGCTAATGGACCTTCTAGGTCTTGAAAGGAGTGGGAATTGGCTCCGGTGCCCGTCAGTGGGCAGAGC
GCACATCGCCCACAGTCCCCGAGAAGTTGGGGGGAGGGGTCGGCAATTGAACCGGTGCCTAGAGAAGGTG
GCGCGGGGTAAACTGGGAAAGTGATGTCGTGTACTGGCTCCGCCTTTTTCCCGAGGGTGGGGGAGAACCG
TATATAAGTGCAGTAGTCGCCGTGAACGTTCTTTTTCGCAACGGGTTTGCCGCCAGAACACAGGTAAGTG
CCGTGTGTGGTTCCCGCGGGCCTGGCCTCTTTACGGGTTATGGCCCTTGCGTGCCTTGAATTACTTCCAC
CTGGCTGCAGTACGTGATTCTTGATCCCGAGCTTCGGGTTGGAAGTGGGTGGGAGAGTTCGAGGCCTTGC
GCTTAAGGAGCCCCTTCGCCTCGTGCTTGAGTTGAGGCCTGGCCTGGGCGCTGGGGCCGCCGCGTGCGAA
TCTGGTGGCACCTTCGCGCCTGTCTCGCTGCTTTCGATAAGTCTCTAGCCATTTAAAATTTTTGATGACC
TGCTGCGACGCTTTTTTTCTGGCAAGATAGTCTTGTAAATGCGGGCCAAGATCTGCACACTGGTATTTCG
GTTTTTGGGGCCGCGGGCGGCGACGGGGCCCGTGCGTCCCAGCGCACATGTTCGGCGAGGCGGGGCCTGC
GAGCGCGGCCACCGAGAATCGGACGGGGGTAGTCTCAAGCTGGCCGGCCTGCTCTGGTGCCTGGCCTCGC
GCCGCCGTGTATCGCCCCGCCCTGGGCGGCAAGGCTGGCCCGGTCGGCACCAGTTGCGTGAGCGGAAAGA
TGGCCGCTTCCCGGCCCTGCTGCAGGGAGCTCAAAATGGAGGACGCGGCGCTCGGGAGAGCGGGCGGGTG
AGTCACCCACACAAAGGAAAAGGGCCTTTCCGTCCTCAGCCGTCGCTTCATGTGACTCCACGGAGTACCG
GGCGCCGTCCAGGCACCTCGATTAGTTCTCGAGCTTTTGGAGTACGTCGTCTTTAGGTTGGGGGGAGGGG
TTTTATGCGATGGAGTTTCCCCACACTGAGTGGGTGGAGACTGAAGTTAGGCCAGCTTGGCACTTGATGT
AATTCTCCTTGGAATTTGCCCTTTTTGAGTTTGGATCTTGGTTCATTCTCAAGCCTCAGACAGTGGTTCA
AAGTTTTTTTCTTCCATTTCAGGTGTCGTGAGGAATTTCGACCCGGATCCGCGGCCGCATGGCCAGCAAA
GGAGAAGAACTTTTCACTGGAGTTGTCCCAATTCTTGTTGAATTAGATGGTGATGTTAATGGGCACAAAT
TTTCTGTCAGTGGAGAGGGTGAAGGTGATGCTACATACGGAAAGCTTACCCTTAAATTTATTTGCACTAC
TGGAAAACTACCTGTTCCATGGCCAACACTTGTCACTACTTTCTCTTATGGTGTTCAATGCTTTTCCCGT
TATCCGGATCATATGAAACGGCATGACTTTTTCAAGAGTGCCATGCCCGAAGGTTATGTACAGGAACGCA
CTATATCTTTCAAAGATGACGGGAACTACAAGACGCGTGCTGAAGTCAAGTTTGAAGGTGATACCCTTGT
TAATCGTATCGAGTTAAAAGGTATTGATTTTAAAGAAGATGGAAACATTCTCGGACACAAACTCGAGTAC
AACTATAACTCACACAATGTATACATCACGGCAGACAAACAAAAGAATGGAATCAAAGCTAACTTCAAAA
TTCGCCACAACATTGAAGATGGATCCGTTCAACTAGCAGACCATTATCAACAAAATACTCCAATTGGCGA
TGGCCCTGTCCTTTTACCAGACAACCATTACCTGTCGACACAATCTGCCCTTTCGAAAGATCCCAACGAA
AAGCGTGACCACATGGTCCTTCTTGAGTTTGTAACTGCTGCTGGGATTACACATGGCATGGATGAGCTCT
ACAAAAGCGGTTCCGGACCGGATCAAACAAGTTTGTACAAAAAAGCAGGCTTACTACAGCTACCGCCGCT
GGAAAGACTGACTCTGGGAGGCGGGATGGTGAGCAAGGGCGAGGAGCTGTTCACCGGGGTGGTGCCCATC
CTGGTCGAGCTGGACGGCGACGTAAACGGCCACAAGTTCAGCGTGTCCGGCGAGGGCGAGGGCGATGCCA
CCTACGGCAAGCTGACCCTGAAGTTCATCTGCACCACCGGCAAGCTGCCCGTGCCCTGGCCCACCCTCGT
GACCACCCTGACCTACGGCGTGCAGTGCTTCAGCCGCTACCCCGACCACATGAAGCAGCACGACTTCTTC
AAGTCCGCCATGCCCGAAGGCTACGTCCAGGAGCGCACCATCTTCTTCAAGGACGACGGCAACTACAAGA
CCCGCGCCGAGGTGAAGTTCGAGGGCGACACCCTGGTGAACCGCATCGAGCTGAAGGGCATCGACTTCAA
GGAGGACGGCAACATCCTGGGGCACAAGCTGGAGTACAACTACAACAGCCACAACGTCTATATCATGGCC
GACAAGCAGAAGAACGGCATCAAGGTGAACTTCAAGATCCGCCACAACATCGAGGACGGCAGCGTGCAGC
TCGCCGACCACTACCAGCAGAACACCCCCATCGGCGACGGCCCCGTGCTGCTGCCCGACAACCACTACCT
GAGCACCCAGTCCGCCCTGAGCAAAGACCCCAACGAGAAGCGCGATCACATGGTCCTGCTGGAGTTCGTG
ACCGCCGCCGGGATCACTCTCGGCATGGACGAGCTGTACAAGTAGGAATTCCGCCCCTCTCCCTCCCCCC
CCCCTAACGTTACTGGCCGAAGCCGCTTGGAATAAGGCCGGTGTGCGTTTGTCTATATGTTATTTTCCAC
CATATTGCCGTCTTTTGGCAATGTGAGGGCCCGGAAACCTGGCCCTGTCTTCTTGACGAGCATTCCTAGG
GGTCTTTCCCCTCTCGCCAAAGGAATGCAAGGTCTGTTGAATGTCGTGAAGGAAGCAGTTCCTCTGGAAG
CTTCTTGAAGACAAACAACGTCTGTAGCGACCCTTTGCAGGCAGCGGAACCCCCCACCTGGCGACAGGTG
CCTCTGCGGCCAAAAGCCACGTGTATAAGATACACCTGCAAAGGCGGCACAACCCCAGTGCCACGTTGTG
AGTTGGATAGTTGTGGAAAGAGTCAAATGGCTCTCCTCAAGCGTATTCAACAAGGGGCTGAAGGATGCCC
AGAAGGTACCCCATTGTATGGGATCTGATCTGGGGCCTCGGTGCACATGCTTTACATGTGTTTAGTCGAG
GTTAAAAAAACGTCTAGGCCCCCCGAACCACGGGGACGTGGTTTTCCTTTGAAAAACACGATGATAAGCT
TGCCGTACGATGCCAAAAAAGAAAAGAAAAGTTGTGAGCAAGGGCGAGGAGGATAACATGGCCATCATCA
AGGAGTTCATGCGCTTCAAGGTGCACATGGAGGGCTCCGTGAACGGCCACGAGTTCGAGATCGAGGGCGA
GGGCGAGGGCCGCCCCTACGAGGGCACCCAGACCGCCAAGCTGAAGGTGACCAAGGGTGGCCCCCTGCCC
TTCGCCTGGGACATCCTGTCCCCTCAGTTCATGTACGGCTCCAAGGCCTACGTGAAGCACCCCGCCGACA
TCCCCGACTACTTGAAGCTGTCCTTCCCCGAGGGCTTCAAGTGGGAGCGCGTGATGAACTTCGAGGACGG
CGGCGTGGTGACCGTGACCCAGGACTCCTCCCTGCAGGACGGCGAGTTCATCTACAAGGTGAAGCTGCGC
GGCACCAACTTCCCCTCCGACGGCCCCGTAATGCAGAAGAAGACCATGGGCTGGGAGGCCTCCTCCGAGC
GGATGTACCCCGAGGACGGCGCCCTGAAGGGCGAGATCAAGCAGAGGCTGAAGCTGAAGGACGGCGGCCA
CTACGACGCTGAGGTCAAGACCACCTACAAGGCCAAGAAGCCCGTGCAGCTGCCCGGCGCCTACAACGTC
AACATCAAGTTGGACATCACCTCCCACAACGAGGACTACACCATCGTGGAACAGTACGAACGCGCCGAGG
GCCGCCACTCCACCGGCGGCATGGACGAGCTGTACAAGTCCGGACTCAGATCTCGAGCTCACATCACAAG
TTTGTACAAAAAAGCAGGCTTAATGAGCGAGCTGATTAAGGAGAACATGCACATGAAGCTGTACATGGAG
GGCACCGTGAACAACCACCACTTCAAGTGCACATCCGAGGGCGAAGGCAAGCCCTACGAGGGCACCCAGA
CCATGAGAATCAAGGTGGTCGAGGGCGGCCCTCTCCCCTTCGCCTTCGACATCCTGGCTACCAGCTTCAT
GTACGGCAGCAGAACCTTCATCAACCACACCCAGGGCATCCCCGACTTCTTTAAGCAGTCCTTCCCTGAG
GGCTTCACATGGGAGAGAGTCACCACATACGAAGACGGGGGCGTGCTGACCGCTACCCAGGACACCAGCC
TCCAGGACGGCTGCCTCATCTACAACGTCAAGATCAGAGGGGTGAACTTCCCATCCAACGGCCCTGTGAT
GCAGAAGAAAACACTCGGCTGGGAGGCCAACACCGAGATGCTGTACCCCGCTGACGGCGGCCTGGAAGGC
AGAAGCGACATGGCCCTGAAGCTCGTGGGCGGGGGCCACCTGATCTGCAACTTCAAGACCACATACAGAT
CCAAGAAACCCGCTAAGAACCTCAAGATGCCCGGCGTCTACTATGTGGACCACAGACTGGAAAGAATCAA
GGAGGCCGACAAAGAGACCTACGTCGAGCAGCACGAGGTGGCTGTGGCCAGATACTGCGACCTCCCTAGC
AAACTGGGGCACAAACTTAATTAGTAGGGTACCTTTAAGACCAATGACTTACAAGGCAGCTGTAGATCTT
AGCCACTTTTTAAAAGAAAAGAGGGGACTGGAAGGGCTAATTCACTCCCAACGAAGACAAGATATCCTTG
ATCTGTGGATCTACCACACACAAGGCTACTTCCCTGATTAGCAGAACTACACACCAGGGCCAGGGGTCAG
ATATCCACTGACCTTTGGATGGTGCTACAAGCTAGTACCAGTTGAGCCAGATAAGGTAGAAGAGGCCAAT
AAAGGAGAGAACACCAGCTTGTTACACCCTGTGAGCCTGCATGGGATGGATGACCCGGAGAGAGAAGTGT
TAGAGTGGAGGTTTGACAGCCGCCTAGCATTTCATCACGTGGCCCGAGAGCTGCATCCGGAGTACTTCAA
GAACTGCTGATATCGAGCTTGCTACAAGGGACTTTCCGCTGGGGACTTTCCAGGGAGGCGTGGCCTGGGC
GGGACTGGGGAGTGGCGAGCCCTCAGATCCTGCATATAAGCAGCTGCTTTTTGCCTGTACTGGGTCTCTC
TGGTTAGACCAGATCTGAGCCTGGGAGCTCTCTGGCTAACTAGGGAACCCACTGCTTAAGCCTCAATAAA
GCTTGCCTTGAGTGCTTCAAGTAGTGTGTGCCCGTCTGTTGTGTGACTCTGGTAACTAGAGATCCCTCAG
ACCCTTTTAGTCAGTGTGGAAAATCTCTAGCAGTAGTAGTTCATGTCATCTTATTATTCAGTATTTATAA
CTTGCAAAGAAATGAATATCAGAGAGTGAGAGGCCTTGACATTGCTAGCGTTTACCGTCGACCTCTAGCT
AGAGCTTGGCGTAATCATGGTCATAGCTGTTTCCTGTGTGAAATTGTTATCCGCTCACAATTCCACACAA
CATACGAGCCGGAAGCATAAAGTGTAAAGCCTGGGGTGCCTAATGAGTGAGCTAACTCACATTAATTGCG
TTGCGCTCACTGCCCGCTTTCCAGTCGGGAAACCTGTCGTGCCAGCTGCATTAATGAATCGGCCAACGCG
CGGGGAGAGGCGGTTTGCGTATTGGGCGCTCTTCCGCTTCCTCGCTCACTGACTCGCTGCGCTCGGTCGT
TCGGCTGCGGCGAGCGGTATCAGCTCACTCAAAGGCGGTAATACGGTTATCCACAGAATCAGGGGATAAC
GCAGGAAAGAACATGTGAGCAAAAGGCCAGCAAAAGGCCAGGAACCGTAAAAAGGCCGCGTTGCTGGCGT
TTTTCCATAGGCTCCGCCCCCCTGACGAGCATCACAAAAATCGACGCTCAAGTCAGAGGTGGCGAAACCC
GACAGGACTATAAAGATACCAGGCGTTTCCCCCTGGAAGCTCCCTCGTGCGCTCTCCTGTTCCGACCCTG
CCGCTTACCGGATACCTGTCCGCCTTTCTCCCTTCGGGAAGCGTGGCGCTTTCTCATAGCTCACGCTGTA
GGTATCTCAGTTCGGTGTAGGTCGTTCGCTCCAAGCTGGGCTGTGTGCACGAACCCCCCGTTCAGCCCGA
CCGCTGCGCCTTATCCGGTAACTATCGTCTTGAGTCCAACCCGGTAAGACACGACTTATCGCCACTGGCA
GCAGCCACTGGTAACAGGATTAGCAGAGCGAGGTATGTAGGCGGTGCTACAGAGTTCTTGAAGTGGTGGC
CTAACTACGGCTACACTAGAAGAACAGTATTTGGTATCTGCGCTCTGCTGAAGCCAGTTACCTTCGGAAA
AAGAGTTGGTAGCTCTTGATCCGGCAAACAAACCACCGCTGGTAGCGGTGGTTTTTTTGTTTGCAAGCAG
CAGATTACGCGCAGAAAAAAAGGATCTCAAGAAGATCCTTTGATCTTTTCTACGGGGTCTGACGCTCAGT
GGAACGAAAACTCACGTTAAGGGATTTTGGTCATGAGATTATCAAAAAGGATCTTCACCTAGATCCTTTT
AAATTAAAAATGAAGTTTTAAATCAATCTAAAGTATATATGAGTAAACTTGGTCTGACAGTTACCAATGC
TTAATCAGTGAGGCACCTATCTCAGCGATCTGTCTATTTCGTTCATCCATAGTTGCCTGACTCCCCGTCG
TGTAGATAACTACGATACGGGAGGGCTTACCATCTGGCCCCAGTGCTGCAATGATACCGCGAGACCCACG
CTCACCGGCTCCAGATTTATCAGCAATAAACCAGCCAGCCGGAAGGGCCGAGCGCAGAAGTGGTCCTGCA
ACTTTATCCGCCTCCATCCAGTCTATTAATTGTTGCCGGGAAGCTAGAGTAAGTAGTTCGCCAGTTAATA
GTTTGCGCAACGTTGTTGCCATTGCTACAGGCATCGTGGTGTCACGCTCGTCGTTTGGTATGGCTTCATT
CAGCTCCGGTTCCCAACGATCAAGGCGAGTTACATGATCCCCCATGTTGTGCAAAAAAGCGGTTAGCTCC
TTCGGTCCTCCGATCGTTGTCAGAAGTAAGTTGGCCGCAGTGTTATCACTCATGGTTATGGCAGCACTGC
ATAATTCTCTTACTGTCATGCCATCCGTAAGATGCTTTTCTGTGACTGGTGAGTACTCAACCAAGTCATT
CTGAGAATAGTGTATGCGGCGACCGAGTTGCTCTTGCCCGGCGTCAATACGGGATAATACCGCGCCACAT
AGCAGAACTTTAAAAGTGCTCATCATTGGAAAACGTTCTTCGGGGCGAAAACTCTCAAGGATCTTACCGC
TGTTGAGATCCAGTTCGATGTAACCCACTCGTGCACCCAACTGATCTTCAGCATCTTTTACTTTCACCAG
CGTTTCTGGGTGAGCAAAAACAGGAAGGCAAAATGCCGCAAAAAAGGGAATAAGGGCGACACGGAAATGT
TGAATACTCATACTCTTCCTTTTTCAATATTATTGAAGCATTTATCAGGGTTATTGTCTCATGAGCGGAT
ACATATTTGAATGTATTTAGAAAAATAAACAAATAGGGGTTCCGCGCACATTTCCCCGAAAAGTGCCACC
TGACGTCGACGGATCGGGAGATCAACTTGTTTATTGCAGCTTATAATGGTTACAAATAAAGCAATAGCAT
CACAAATTTCACAAATAAAGCATTTTTTTCACTGCATTCTAGTTGTGGTTTGTCCAAACTCATCAATGTA
TCTTATCATGTCTGGATCAACTGGATAACTCAAGCTAACCAAAATCATCCCAAACTTCCCACCCCATACC
CTATTACCACTGCCAATTACCTGTGGTTTCATTTACTCTAAACCTGTGATTCCTCTGAATTATTTTCATT
TTAAAGAAATTGTATTTGTTAAATATGTACTACAAACTTAGTAGT
