>Addgene plasmid #71396 | pLVX-EF1alpha-2xGFP:NES-IRES-2xRFP:NLS | addgene partial sequence | sequence record 132735 | IRES-F 5'-TGGCTCTCCTCAAGCGTATT-3'
CCCATTGTATGGGATCTGATCTGGGGCCTCGGTGCACATGCTTTACATGTGTTTAGTCGAGGTTAAAAAA
ACGTCTAGGCCCCCCGAACCACGGGGACGTGGTTTTCCTTTGAAAAACACGATGATAAGCTTGCCGTACG
ATGCCAAAAAAGAAAAGAAAAGTTGTGAGCAAGGGCGAGGAGGATAACATGGCCATCATCAAGGAGTTCA
TGCGCTTCAAGGTGCACATGGAGGGCTCCGTGAACGGCCACGAGTTCGAGATCGAGGGCGAGGGCGAGGG
CCGCCCCTACGAGGGCACCCAGACCGCCAAGCTGAAGGTGACCAAGGGTGGCCCCCTGCCCTTCGCCTGG
GACATCCTGTCCCCTCAGTTCATGTACGGCTCCAAGGCCTACGTGAAGCACCCCGCCGACATCCCCGACT
ACTTGAAGCTGTCCTTCCCCGAGGGCTTCAAGTGGGAGCGCGTGATGAACTTCGAGGACGGCGGCGTGGT
GACCGTGACCCAGGACTCCTCCCTGCAGGACGGCGAGTTCATCTACAAGGTGAAGCTGCGCGGCACCAAC
TTCCCCTCCGACGGCCCCGTAATGCAGAAGAAGACCATGGGCTGGGAGGCCTCCTCCGAGCGGATGTACC
CCGAGGACGGCGCCCTGAAGGGCGAGATCAAGCAGAGGCTGAAGCTGAAGGACGGCGGCCACTACGACGC
TGAGGTCAAGACCACCTACAAGGCCAAGAAGCCCGTGCAGCTGCCCGGCGCCTACAACGTCAACATCAAG
TTGGACATCACCTCCCACAACGAGGACTACACCATCGTGGAACAGTACGAACGCGCCGAGGGCCGCCACT
CCACCGGCGGCATGGACGAGCTGTACAAGTCCGGACTCAGATCTCGAGCTCACATCACAAGTTT
