>Addgene plasmid #71396 | pLVX-EF1alpha-2xGFP:NES-IRES-2xRFP:NLS | addgene partial sequence | sequence record 132737 | EF1a-F 5'-TCAAGCCTCAGACAGTGGTTC-3'
ATTTCGACCCGGATCCGCGGCCGCATGGCCAGCAAAGGAGAAGAACTTTTCACTGGAGTTGTCCCAATTC
TTGTTGAATTAGATGGTGATGTTAATGGGCACAAATTTTCTGTCAGTGGAGAGGGTGAAGGTGATGCTAC
ATACGGAAAGCTTACCCTTAAATTTATTTGCACTACTGGAAAACTACCTGTTCCATGGCCAACACTTGTC
ACTACTTTCTCTTATGGTGTTCAATGCTTTTCCCGTTATCCGGATCATATGAAACGGCATGACTTTTTCA
AGAGTGCCATGCCCGAAGGTTATGTACAGGAACGCACTATATCTTTCAAAGATGACGGGAACTACAAGAC
GCGTGCTGAAGTCAAGTTTGAAGGTGATACCCTTGTTAATCGTATCGAGTTAAAAGGTATTGATTTTAAA
GAAGATGGAAACATTCTCGGACACAAACTCGAGTACAACTATAACTCACACAATGTATACATCACGGCAG
ACAAACAAAAGAATGGAATCAAAGCTAACTTCAAAATTCGCCACAACATTGAAGATGGATCCGTTCAACT
AGCAGACCATTATCAACAAAATACTCCAATTGGCGATGGCCCTGTCCTTTTACCAGACAACCATTACCTG
TCGACACAATCTGCCCTTTCGAAAGATCCCAACGAAAAGCGTGACCACATGGTCCTTCTTGAGTTTGTAA
CTGCTGCTGGGATTACACATGGCATGGATGAGCTCTACAAAAGCGGTTCCGGACCGGATCAAACAAGTTT
GTACAAAAAAGCAGGCTTACTACAGCTACCGCCGCTGGAAAGACTGACTCTGGGAGGCGGGATGGTGAGC
AAGGGCGAGGAGCTGTTCACCGGGGTGGTGCCCATCCTGG
